>Addgene plasmid #58391 | pCMV-HA-mIFITM3-C72A | addgene partial sequence | sequence record 95768 | EBV-rev 5'-GTGGTTTGTCCAAACTCATC-3'
TGTCTGGATCCCCGCGGCCGCGGTACCTCGAGAGATCTCGGTCGACTTAAGTGTGAAGGTTTTGAGCGTT
AAGAACAATGATGATGACACTAACAATGGTGATAACAACCATCAGGATGCTGAGGACCAAGGTGCTGATG
TTCAGGCACTTAGCAGTGGAGGCGTAGGCCTGGGCTCCAGTCACATCACCCACCATCTTCCGATCCCTAG
ACTTCACGGAGTAGGCATAGGCTATGAAGCCCAGTGCGCAGAAGTTCATGAAGAGTGTATTGAACAGGGA
CCAGACCACATGGTCAGGCACCGACACCTCTCTGGGCATGTTGATCACAGTAGTTCTGACAGAAGCCGAT
CCGTGCGGTGCCCCCATCTCAGCCACCTCATATTCTTCCTTGATTCTTTCGTAGTTTGGGGGCTGTCCTC
CACTGGCAGCGGTGATGAAGGCTTGAGAAGTGTGGTTCATGGGAATTCGGGCCTCCATGGCCATAAGAGC
GTAATCTGGAACATCGTATGGGTACATGGTGGGCCCGCGGGTACAATTCCGCAGCTTTTAGAGCAGAAGT
AACACTTCCGTACAGGCCTAGAAGTAAAGGCAACATCCACTGAGGAGCAGTTCTTTGATTTGCACCACCA
CCGGATCCGGGACCTGAAATAAAAGACAAAAAGACTAAACTTACCAGTTAACTTTCTGGTTTTTCAGTTC
CTCTAGTACCGGATCCTCTAGAGTCCGGAGGCTGGATCGGTCCCGGTGTCTTCTATGGAGGTCAAAACAG
CGTGGATGGCGTCTCCAGGCGATCTGACGGTTCACTAAACGAGCTCTGCTTATATAGACCTCCCAC
