>Addgene plasmid #58391 | pCMV-HA-mIFITM3-C72A | addgene partial sequence | sequence record 95769 | pcDL-F 5'-GTTGCCTTTACTTCTAGGCCT-3'
CTCTAAAAGCTGCGGAATTGTACCCGCGGGCCCACCATGTACCCATACGATGTTCCAGATTACGCTCTTA
TGGCCATGGAGGCCCGAATTCCCATGAACCACACTTCTCAAGCCTTCATCACCGCTGCCAGTGGAGGACA
GCCCCCAAACTACGAAAGAATCAAGGAAGAATATGAGGTGGCTGAGATGGGGGCACCGCACGGATCGGCT
TCTGTCAGAACTACTGTGATCAACATGCCCAGAGAGGTGTCGGTGCCTGACCATGTGGTCTGGTCCCTGT
TCAATACACTCTTCATGAACTTCTGCGCACTGGGCTTCATAGCCTATGCCTACTCCGTGAAGTCTAGGGA
TCGGAAGATGGTGGGTGATGTGACTGGAGCCCAGGCCTACGCCTCCACTGCTAAGTGCCTGAACATCAGC
ACCTTGGTCCTCAGCATCCTGATGGTTGTTATCACCATTGTTAGTGTCATCATCATTGTTCTTAACGCTC
AAAACCTTCACACTTAAGTCGACCGAGATCTCTCGAGGTACCGCGGCCGCGGGGATCCAGACATGATAAG
ATACATTGATGAGTTTGGACAAACCACAACTAGAATGCAGTGAAAAAAATGCTTTATTTGTGAAATTTGT
GATGCTATTGCTTTATTTGTAACCATTATAAGCTGCAATAAACAAGTTAACAACAACAATTGCATTCATT
TTATGTTTCAGGTTCAGGGGGAGGTGTGGGAGGTTTTTTCGGATCCTCTAGAGTCGATCTGCAGGCATGC
TAGCTTGGCGTAATCATGGTCATAGCTGTTTCCTGTGTGAAATTGTTATCCGCTCACAATTCCACACAAC
ATACGAGCCGGAAGCATAAAGTGTAAAGCCTGGGGTGCCTAATGAGTGAGCTAACTCACATTAATTGCGT
TGCGCTCACTGCCCGCTTTCCAGTCGGGAAACCTGTCGTGCCA
