[The description below was written by a language model from this plasmid's Addgene catalogue record.]
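Description:
pCMV-HA-mIFITM3-C72A is a mammalian expression plasmid built on the commercial pCMV-HA backbone (about 3.8 kb), giving a total size of roughly 4.2 kb with the insert. It is propagated in E. coli under ampicillin selection. The record does not list the origin of replication, the copy number, the polyadenylation signal or any mammalian selection marker, and no feature table is provided, so these backbone details cannot be confirmed here. In the absence of a recorded eukaryotic marker, the plasmid is best viewed as a tool for transient transfection.

The payload is the mouse Ifitm3 coding sequence (interferon-induced transmembrane protein 3), cloned between EcoRI and SalI sites that both remain intact. It carries a point mutation replacing cysteine 72 with alanine. Transcription is driven by the cytomegalovirus immediate-early promoter, a strong constitutive promoter in most mammalian cell lines. The backbone supplies an HA epitope fused in frame to the N terminus of the protein, allowing detection or immunoprecipitation with anti-HA antibodies regardless of the mutation.

The associated work concerns S-palmitoylation of IFITM3 and its role in the protein's antiviral activity. Because S-palmitoylation occurs on cysteine residues, the alanine substitution presumably removes one candidate lipidation site. The construct is therefore suited to comparison with wild-type or other cysteine-mutant versions, to test how this residue affects IFITM3 modification, localisation or its ability to restrict viral infection in transfected cells.
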