Addgene plasmid #58391: pCMV-HA-mIFITM3-C72A
Purpose: Expressed murine IFITM3-C72A with an N-terminal HA tag in mammalian cells
Depositing lab: Howard Hang & Jacob Yount. Depositing organization: Rockefeller University. Publication: Palmitoylome profiling reveals S-palmitoylation-dependent antiviral activity of IFITM3. Yount JS, Moltedo B, Yang YY, Charron G, Moran TM, Lopez CB, Hang HC. Nat Chem Biol. 2010 Aug;6(8):610-4. doi: 10.1038/nchembio.405. Epub 2010 Jul 4. PubMed 20601941.
Backbone
  Vector backbone: pCMV-HA
  Backbone manufacturer: clontech
  Backbone size w/o insert (bp): 3800
  Total vector size (bp): 4211
  Vector type: Mammalian Expression
Growth in bacteria
  Bacterial resistance: Ampicillin, 100 μg/mL
  Growth temperature: 37°C
  Growth strain: DH5alpha
  Copy number: Unknown
Gene/Insert
  Gene/Insert name: IFITM3
  Species: M. musculus (mouse)
  Mutation: Cysteine 72 to Alanine
  Entrez Gene: Ifitm3 (a.k.a. 1110004C05Rik, Cd225, Cdw217, DSPA2b, Fgls, IP15, mil-1)
  Promoter: CMV IE
  Tag / fusion protein: HA (N terminal on backbone)
  Cloning method: Restriction Enzyme; 5′ cloning site EcoRI (not destroyed); 3′ cloning site SalI (not destroyed)
  Sequencing primers: 5′ GATCCGGTACTAGAGGAACTGAAAAAC
Terms and licenses: Academic/Nonprofit Terms; Industry Terms: Not Available to Industry
How to cite: pCMV-HA-mIFITM3-C72A was a gift from Howard Hang & Jacob Yount (Addgene plasmid # 58391 ; http://n2t.net/addgene:58391 ; RRID:Addgene_58391)
